Addgene plasmid #17681: pcAla17
Depositing lab: David Shalloway. Depositing organization: Cornell University. Publication: Mutation of amino acids in pp60c-src that are phosphorylated by protein kinases C and A. Yaciuk P, Choi JK, Shalloway D. Mol Cell Biol. 1989 Jun . 9(6):2453-63. PubMed 2474754.
Backbone
  Vector backbone: pEVX
  Backbone size w/o insert (bp): 6400
  Vector type: Mammalian Expression
Growth in bacteria
  Bacterial resistance: Ampicillin, 100 μg/mL
  Growth temperature: 37°C
  Growth strain: DH5alpha
  Copy number: Low Copy
Gene/Insert
  Gene/Insert name: c-src S17A (alt names: c-Src; src)
  Species: G. gallus (chicken)
  Mutation: Ser 17 changed to Ala.
  Entrez Gene: SRC (a.k.a. PP60C-SCR, SDR, c-src)
  Cloning method: Restriction Enzyme
  Sequencing primers: 5′ n/a
Terms and licenses: Academic/Nonprofit Terms; Industry Terms: Not Available to Industry
Depositor comments: pcAlal7 was constructed by inserting the synthetic double-stranded DNA oligomer GATCCCAGCCAGCGCCGGCGGGCCCGGTCGGTCGCGGCCGCCCGGGA between the BamHI (codon 10) and BstNI (codon 18) sites of pcAlal2.
How to cite: pcAla17 was a gift from David Shalloway (Addgene plasmid # 17681 ; http://n2t.net/addgene:17681 ; RRID:Addgene_17681)
