[The description below was written by a language model from this plasmid's Addgene catalogue record.]
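Description:
pcAla17 is a mammalian expression plasmid built on the pEVX backbone (about 6.4 kb without the insert) that carries chicken (Gallus gallus) c-src with a single point mutation, serine 17 changed to alanine. It is maintained in E. coli as a low-copy plasmid under ampicillin selection. The record gives no feature table. It does not state the promoter driving c-src expression, the origin of replication, any mammalian selection marker or any epitope tags, so these details cannot be described from the available information.

The insert encodes pp60c-src, the non-receptor tyrosine kinase product of the cellular src proto-oncogene. According to the associated publication title, the construct belongs to a set of mutants made to examine residues in pp60c-src that are phosphorylated by protein kinases C and A. Replacing Ser 17 with alanine, which cannot be phosphorylated, removes this N-terminal site, so the consequences of losing phosphorylation there can be assessed when the protein is expressed in mammalian cells.

The depositor notes that the plasmid was made by restriction cloning. A synthetic double-stranded oligonucleotide was inserted between the BamHI site at codon 10 and the BstNI site at codon 18 of a related plasmid, pcAla12. The name of that parent suggests a companion mutant at position 12, but the record lists only the Ser 17 to Ala change for pcAla17 and does not say whether any alteration from the parent is retained. The likely use is comparing the phosphorylation, kinase activity or biological behaviour of this mutant with wild-type c-Src.
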