>Addgene plasmid #17681 | pcAla17 | addgene partial sequence | sequence record 23613 | 17681 with cSrc-1 (ccgtgttgttgacaatctgc)
AGTCGTTTAGTCCGGGACTCGTAGTCATAGAGAGCCACGAAAGTGGTGACGCCGCCAGCCAGTGCCCCGG
CACGCTGCGGCGACGTGACGGTGTCAGAAGTGTTGAAGCCCCCGAAGAGCTTGGGCTCGGTGGCCACGGT
CCCAAAGGAGCGGCTGGGGGTGCGGTGCGTGTCGGGGGCTGCTGTCTTGTTGGGGGTCTGCGAGGCTGGG
AATCCCCCGTGGTGGGTGCTGTCGGGTGGCTCCAGGGCCCGCCGGCGCTGGCTGGGATCCTTAGGCTTGC
TCTTGCTACTCCCCATGGTGGTCGGCTGCACGTCCCAGCTACCGCCTGGCCACAGTGGTACGCGAGGCCA
CCAGCAGAGTCAGCTCAGCTCCTGCAGCACACAGACAAAAGCGTATTTCACAATTACCAATAGCTGTCTT
TCCTGCCTTATCTGGCCGTCAGACCATCCGAGCTGCCTCCAGCCCTAATCCACAGAGGCAACTTGAATAG
TCTAAGGGCAAAACAGGGAAGTTATGTATCATATGCAAAAGCGTGTCTACTATATCCTAAGGGGACTCCT
AATCGCGTACAACCGAAACCCCGCTTTGCGCCTATACATGCCATAGTCCCCTTAGTTAAGCCATGTCCCG
TTACAACCCGACTCGCAAGCGCTATACCACCACCCATGTACTGCCTTATACTATTCTGCTTTCAGGCTGC
CCACAGGCCTTTTGCAGCTTCTTATATTCCGTGTGGTAGCTGATGGAGTTATTAATCATCTTTCTGATGT
TACCGCATACGATTTGCAAAAGGCAAGGCAGGCACACTACTAGCAACAAAATAACTACAAGCCCCAAAAG
CAGTCCTTTCAGCAAATGAACGGCCCATTCTCCTATTCCCCCGAATAGTCCTCGCANCCANTNCAATGAT
TGGGNTCGCTNTTCNACGCCNATCTTATTGAANATGTTCCTTTCNTTANCTGGAA
